>Addgene plasmid #106855 | gh246 | addgene full sequence | sequence record 242933 | Addgene NGS Result
GAGGGCCTATTTCCCATGATTCCTTCATATTTGCATATACGATACAAGGCTGTTAGAGAGATAATTGGAA
TTAATTTGACTGTAAACACAAAGATATTAGTACAAAATACGTGACGTAGAAAGTAATAATTTCTTGGGTA
GTTTGCAGTTTTAAAATTATGTTTTAAAATGGACTATCATATGCTTACCGTAACTTGAAAGTATTTCGAT
TTCTTGGCTTTATATATCTTGTGGAAAGGACGAAACACCGCCCCTCCGTGACGAAGCGCGGTTTTAGAGC
TAGAAATAGCAAGTTAAAATAAGGCTAGTCCGTTATCAACTTGAAAAAGTGGCACCGAGTCGGTGCTTTT
TTTGGTACCTGGAGCACAAGACTGGCCTCATGGGCCTTCCGCTCACTGCCCGCTTTCCAGTCGGGAAACC
TGTCGTGCCAGCTGCATTAACATGGTCATAGCTGTTTCCTTGCGTATTGGGCGCTCTCCGCTTCCTCGCT
CACTGACTCGCTGCGCTCGGTCGTTCGGGTAAAGCCTGGGGTGCCTAATGAGCAAAAGGCCAGCAAAAGG
CCAGGAACCGTAAAAAGGCCGCGTTGCTGGCGTTTTTCCATAGGCTCCGCCCCCCTGACGAGCATCACAA
AAATCGACGCTCAAGTCAGAGGTGGCGAAACCCGACAGGACTATAAAGATACCAGGCGTTTCCCCCTGGA
AGCTCCCTCGTGCGCTCTCCTGTTCCGACCCTGCCGCTTACCGGATACCTGTCCGCCTTTCTCCCTTCGG
GAAGCGTGGCGCTTTCTCATAGCTCACGCTGTAGGTATCTCAGTTCGGTGTAGGTCGTTCGCTCCAAGCT
GGGCTGTGTGCACGAACCCCCCGTTCAGCCCGACCGCTGCGCCTTATCCGGTAACTATCGTCTTGAGTCC
AACCCGGTAAGACACGACTTATCGCCACTGGCAGCAGCCACTGGTAACAGGATTAGCAGAGCGAGGTATG
TAGGCGGTGCTACAGAGTTCTTGAAGTGGTGGCCTAACTACGGCTACACTAGAAGAACAGTATTTGGTAT
CTGCGCTCTGCTGAAGCCAGTTACCTTCGGAAAAAGAGTTGGTAGCTCTTGATCCGGCAAACAAACCACC
GCTGGTAGCGGTGGTTTTTTTGTTTGCAAGCAGCAGATTACGCGCAGAAAAAAAGGATCTCAAGAAGATC
CTTTGATCTTTTCTACGGGGTCTGACGCTCAGTGGAACGAAAACTCACGTTAAGGGATTTTGGTCATGAG
ATTATCAAAAAGGATCTTCACCTAGATCCTTTTAAATTAAAAATGAAGTTTTAAATCAATCTAAAGTATA
TATGAGTAAACTTGGTCTGACAGTTACCAATGCTTAATCAGTGAGGCACCTATCTCAGCGATCTGTCTAT
TTCGTTCATCCATAGTTGCCTGACTCCCCGTCGTGTAGATAACTACGATACGGGAGGGCTTACCATCTGG
CCCCAGTGCTGCAATGATACCGCGAGAACCACGCTCACCGGCTCCAGATTTATCAGCAATAAACCAGCCA
GCCGGAAGGGCCGAGCGCAGAAGTGGTCCTGCAACTTTATCCGCCTCCATCCAGTCTATTAATTGTTGCC
GGGAAGCTAGAGTAAGTAGTTCGCCAGTTAATAGTTTGCGCAACGTTGTTGCCATTGCTACAGGCATCGT
GGTGTCACGCTCGTCGTTTGGTATGGCTTCATTCAGCTCCGGTTCCCAACGATCAAGGCGAGTTACATGA
TCCCCCATGTTGTGCAAAAAAGCGGTTAGCTCCTTCGGTCCTCCGATCGTTGTCAGAAGTAAGTTGGCCG
CAGTGTTATCACTCATGGTTATGGCAGCACTGCATAATTCTCTTACTGTCATGCCATCCGTAAGATGCTT
TTCTGTGACTGGTGAGTACTCAACCAAGTCATTCTGAGAATAGTGTATGCGGCGACCGAGTTGCTCTTGC
CCGGCGTCAATACGGGATAATACCGCGCCACATAGCAGAACTTTAAAAGTGCTCATCATTGGAAAACGTT
CTTCGGGGCGAAAACTCTCAAGGATCTTACCGCTGTTGAGATCCAGTTCGATGTAACCCACTCGTGCACC
CAACTGATCTTCAGCATCTTTTACTTTCACCAGCGTTTCTGGGTGAGCAAAAACAGGAAGGCAAAATGCC
GCAAAAAAGGGAATAAGGGCGACACGGAAATGTTGAATACTCATACTCTTCCTTTTTCAATATTATTGAA
GCATTTATCAGGGTTATTGTCTCATGAGCGGATACATATTTGAATGTATTTAGAAAAATAAACAAATAGG
GGTTCCGCGCACATTTCCCCGAAAAGTGCCACCTAAATTGTAAGCGTTAATATTTTGTTAAAATTCGCGT
TAAATTTTTGTTAAATCAGCTCATTTTTTAACCAATAGGCCGAAATCGGCAAAATCCCTTATAAATCAAA
AGAATAGACCGAGATAGGGTTGAGTGGCCGCTACAGGGCGCTCCCATTCGCCATTCAGGCTGCGCAACTG
TTGGGAAGGGCGTTTCGGTGCGGGCCTCTTCGCTATTACGCCAGCTGGCGAAAGGGGGATGTGCTGCAAG
GCGATTAAGTTGGGTAACGCCAGGGTTTTCCCAGTCACGACGTTGTAAAACGACGGCCAGTGAGCGCGAC
GTAATACGACTCACTATAGGGCGAATTGGCGGAAGGCCGTCAAGGCCACGTGTCTTGTCCAGAGCTCGAT
ATCGAATTAATTC
Features (pLannotate 1.2.2; 10 found; start..end, strand, type, name):
      1..241     +  promoter       U6 promoter: RNA polymerase III promoter for human U6 snRNA
    271..346     +  misc_RNA       gRNA scaffold: guide RNA scaffold for the Streptococcus pyogenes CRISPR/Cas9 system
    393..440     -  CDS            lacI (fragment): lac repressor; lacI; The lac repressor binds to the lac operator to inhibit transcription in E. coli. This inhibition can be relieved by adding lactose or isopropyl-β-D-thiogalactopyranoside (IPTG).
    477..517     -  rep_origin     RSF ori (fragment): Plasmids containing the RSF 1030 origin of replication can be propagated in E. coli cells that contain additional plasmids with compatible origins.
    595..1183    -  rep_origin     ori: high-copy-number ColE1/pMB1/pBR322/pUC origin of replication
   1354..2214    -  CDS            AmpR: β-lactamase; bla; confers resistance to ampicillin, carbenicillin, and related antibiotics
   2215..2319    -  promoter       AmpR promoter: bla
   2345..2476    -  rep_origin     M13 ori (fragment): M13 bacteriophage origin of replication; arrow indicates direction of (+) strand synthesis
   2497..2653    -  CDS            lacZα (fragment): LacZα fragment of β-galactosidase; lacZ fragment
   2662..2680    +  promoter       T7 promoter: promoter for bacteriophage T7 RNA polymerase
