[The description below was written by a language model from this plasmid's Addgene catalogue record and pLannotate feature annotations shown in this document.]
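Description:
gh246 is a small mammalian-expression guide RNA plasmid built on the EPB104 backbone and designed to express a single CRISPR/Cas9 gRNA against human PIGM (also known as GPI-MT-I). It belongs to a validated gRNA collection covering the human glycosyltransferase genome. The sequenced record is about 2.7 kb. In bacteria it is maintained as a high-copy plasmid through a ColE1/pUC-type origin and selected with ampicillin via the β-lactamase gene and its native promoter.

The functional cassette is compact. A human U6 promoter, recognised by RNA polymerase III, sits immediately upstream of a short gap that corresponds to the position of the 20-nt PIGM-targeting spacer. This is followed by the Streptococcus pyogenes Cas9 gRNA scaffold, so transcription yields a complete single guide RNA. The plasmid encodes no Cas9 and carries no mammalian selection marker or reporter, so the nuclease must be supplied separately, for example from a co-transfected plasmid or a Cas9-expressing cell line. The cloning sites used to insert the spacer are not recorded.

The other annotated features are a T7 promoter just upstream of the U6 cassette and short fragments of lacZα, the M13 origin, lacI and the RSF origin. The fragments appear to be remnants of the parental cloning vector or partial annotation matches rather than working elements. The T7 region is consistent with the listed sequencing primer used to verify the insert. The construct is typically used for Cas9-directed disruption of PIGM in human cells.
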