Addgene plasmid #106855: gh246
Purpose: expression of gRNA targeting PIGM
Depositing lab: Eric-Paul Bennett. Depositing organization: University of Copenhagen. Publication: A validated gRNA library for CRISPR/Cas9 targeting of the human glycosyltransferase genome. Narimatsu Y, Joshi HJ, Zhang Y, Gomes C, Chen YH, Lorenzetti F, Furukawa S, Schjoldager K, Hansen L, Clausen H, Bennett EP, Wandall HH. Glycobiology. 2018 Jan 5. pii: 4791732. doi: 10.1093/glycob/cwx101. PubMed 29315387.
Backbone
  Vector backbone: EPB104
  Backbone manufacturer: Eric-Paul Bennett (Addgene plasmid # 68369)
  Backbone size w/o insert (bp): 2376
  Vector type: Mammalian Expression
Growth in bacteria
  Bacterial resistance: Ampicillin, 100 μg/mL
  Growth temperature: 37°C
  Growth strain: DH5alpha
  Copy number: High Copy
Gene/Insert
  Gene/Insert name: PIGM
  gRNA/shRNA sequence: CCCCTCCGTGACGAAGCGCG
  Species: H. sapiens (human)
  Entrez Gene: PIGM (a.k.a. GPI-MT-I)
  Cloning method: Restriction Enzyme; 5′ cloning site unknown (unknown if destroyed); 3′ cloning site unknown (unknown if destroyed)
  Sequencing primers: 5′ T7NP
Terms and licenses: Academic/Nonprofit Terms; Industry Terms: Not Available to Industry
How to cite: gh246 was a gift from Eric-Paul Bennett (Addgene plasmid # 106855 ; http://n2t.net/addgene:106855 ; RRID:Addgene_106855)
